>Addgene plasmid #32470 | pCVA | depositor full sequence | sequence record 37252 | pCVA sequence 14215 bps
GATCTGAGGGTAAATTTCTAGTTTTTCTCCTTCATTTTCTTGGTTAGGACCCTTTTCTCTTTTTATTTTT
TTGAGCTTTGATCTTTCTTTAAACTGATCTATTTTTTAATTGATTGGTTATGGTGTAAATATTACATAGC
TTTAACTGATAATCTGATTACTTTATTTCGTGTGTCTATGATGATGATGATAGTTACAGAACCGACGACT
CGTCCGTCCTGTAGAAACCCCAACCCGTGAAATCAAAAAACTCGACGGCCTGTGGGCATTCAGTCTGGAT
CGCGAAAACTGTGGAATTGATCAGCGTTGGTGGGAAAGCGCGTTACAAGAAAGCCGGGCAATTGCTGTGC
CAGGCAGTTTTAACGATCAGTTCGCCGATGCAGATATTCGTAATTATGCGGGCAACGTCTGGTATCAGCG
CGAAGTCTTTATACCGAAAGGTTGGGCAGGCCAGCGTATCGTGCTGCGTTTCGATGCGGTCACTCATTAC
GGCAAAGTGTGGGTCAATAATCAGGAAGTGATGGAGCATCAGGGCGGCTATACGCCATTTGAAGCCGATG
TCACGCCGTATGTTATTGCCGGGAAAAGTGTACGTATCACCGTTTGTGTGAACAACGAACTGAACTGGCA
GACTATCCCGCCGGGAATGGTGATTACCGACGAAAACGGCAAGAAAAAGCAGTCTTACTTCCATGATTTC
TTTAACTATGCCGGAATCCATCGCAGCGTAATGCTCTACACCACGCCGAACACCTGGGTGGACGATATCA
CCGTGGTGACGCATGTCGCGCAAGACTGTAACCACGCGTCTGTTGACTGGCAGGTGGTGGCCAATGGTGA
TGTCAGCGTTGAACTGCGTGATGCGGATCAACAGGTGGTTGCAACTGGACAAGGCACTAGCGGGACTTTG
CAAGTGGTGAATCCGCACCTCTGGCAACCGGGTGAAGGTTATCTCTATGAACTCGAAGTCACAGCCAAAA
GCCAGACAGAGTCTGATATCTACCCGCTTCGCGTCGGCATCCGGTCAGTGGCAGTGAAGGGCCAACAGTT
CCTGATTAACCACAAACCGTTCTACTTTACTGGCTTTGGTCGTCATGAAGATGCGGACTTACGTGGCAAA
GGATTCGATAACGTGCTGATGGTGCACGACCACGCATTAATGGACTGGATTGGGGCCAACTCCTACCGTA
CCTCGCATTACCCTTACGCTGAAGAGATGCTCGACTGGGCAGATGAACATGGCATCGTGGTGATTGATGA
AACTGCTGCTGTCGGCTTTCAGCTGTCTTTAGGCATTGGTTTCGAAGCGGGCAACAAGCCGAAAGAACTG
TACAGCGAAGAGGCAGTCAACGGGGAAACTCAGCAAGCGCACTTACAGGCGATTAAAGAGCTGATAGCGC
GTGACAAAAACCACCCAAGCGTGGTGATGTGGAGTATTGCCAACGAACCGGATACCCGTCCGCAAGGTGC
ACGGGAATATTTCGCGCCACTGGCGGAAGCAACGCGTAAACTCGACCCGACGCGTCCGATCACCTGCGTC
AATGTAATGTTCTGCGACGCTCACACCGATACCATCAGCGATCTCTTTGATGTGCTGTGCCTGAACCGTT
ATTACGGATGGTATGTCCAAAGCGGCGATTTGGAAACGGCAGAGAAGGTACTGGAAAAAGAACTTCTGGC
CTGGCAGGAGAAACTGCATCAGCCGATTATCATCACCGAATACGGCGTGGATACGTTAGCCGGGCTGCAC
TCAATGTACACCGACATGTGGAGTGAAGAGTATCAGTGTGCATGGCTGGATATGTATCACCGCGTCTTTG
ATCGCGTCAGCGCCGTCGTCGGTGAACAGGTATGGAATTTCGCCGATTTTGCGACCTCGCAAGGCATATT
GCGCGTTGGCGGTAACAAGAAAGGGATCTTCACTCGCGACCGCAAACCGAAGTCGGCGGCTTTTCTGCTG
CAAAAACGCTGGACTGGCATGAACTTCGGTGAAAAACCGCAGCAGGGAGGCAAACAAGCTAGCCACCACC
ACCACCACCACGTGTGAATTACAGGTGACCAGCTCGAATTTCCCCGATCGTTCAAACATTTGGCAATAAA
GTTTCTTAAGATTGAATCCTGTTGCCGGTCTTGCGATGATTATCATATAATTTCTGTTGAATTACGTTAA
GCATGTAATAATTAACATGTAATGCATGACGTTATTTATGAGATGGGTTTTTATGATTAGAGTCCCGCAA
TTATACATTTAATACGCGATAGAAAACAAAATATAGCGCGCAAACTAGGATAAATTATCGCGCGCGGTGT
CATCTATGTTACTAGATCGGGAATTAAACTATCAGTGTTTGACAGGATATATTGGCGGGTAAACCTAAGA
GAAAAGAGCGTTTATTAGAATAACGGATATTTAAAAGGGCGTGAAAAGGTTTATCCGTTCGTCCATTTGT
ATGTGCATGCCAACCACAGGGTTCCCCTCGGGATCAAAGTACTTTGATCCAACCCCTCCGCTGCTATAGT
GCAGTCGGCTTCTGACGTTCAGTGCAGCCGTCTTCTGAAAACGACATGTCGCACAAGTCCTAAGTTACGC
GACAGGCTGCCGCCCTGCCCTTTTCCTGGCGTTTTCTTGTCGCGTGTTTTAGTCGCATAAAGTAGAATAC
TTGCGACTAGAACCGGAGACATTACGCCATGAACAAGAGCGCCGCCGCTGGCCTGCTGGGCTATGCCCGC
GTCAGCACCGACGACCAGGACTTGACCAACCAACGGGCCGAACTGCACGCGGCCGGCTGCACCAAGCTGT
TTTCCGAGAAGATCACCGGCACCAGGCGCGACCGCCCGGAGCTGGCCAGGATGCTTGACCACCTACGCCC
TGGCGACGTTGTGACAGTGACCAGGCTAGACCGCCTGGCCCGCAGCACCCGCGACCTACTGGACATTGCC
GAGCGCATCCAGGAGGCCGGCGCGGGCCTGCGTAGCCTGGCAGAGCCGTGGGCCGACACCACCACGCCGG
CCGGCCGCATGGTGTTGACCGTGTTCGCCGGCATTGCCGAGTTCGAGCGTTCCCTAATCATCGACCGCAC
CCGGAGCGGGCGCGAGGCCGCCAAGGCCCGAGGCGTGAAGTTTGGCCCCCGCCCTACCCTCACCCCGGCA
CAGATCGCGCACGCCCGCGAGCTGATCGACCAGGAAGGCCGCACCGTGAAAGAGGCGGCTGCACTGCTTG
GCGTGCATCGCTCGACCCTGTACCGCGCACTTGAGCGCAGCGAGGAAGTGACGCCCACCGAGGCCAGGCG
GCGCGGTGCCTTCCGTGAGGACGCATTGACCGAGGCCGACGCCCTGGCGGCCGCCGAGAATGAACGCCAA
GAGGAACAAGCATGAAACCGCACCAGGACGGCCAGGACGAACCGTTTTTCATTACCGAAGAGATCGAGGC
GGAGATGATCGCGGCCGGGTACGTGTTCGAGCCGCCCGCGCACGTCTCAACCGTGCGGCTGCATGAAATC
CTGGCCGGTTTGTCTGATGCCAAGCTGGCGGCCTGGCCGGCCAGCTTGGCCGCTGAAGAAACCGAGCGCC
GCCGTCTAAAAAGGTGATGTGTATTTGAGTAAAACAGCTTGCGTCATGCGGTCGCTGCGTATATGATGCG
ATGAGTAAATAAACAAATACGCAAGGGGAACGCATGAAGGTTATCGCTGTACTTAACCAGAAAGGCGGGT
CAGGCAAGACGACCATCGCAACCCATCTAGCCCGCGCCCTGCAACTCGCCGGGGCCGATGTTCTGTTAGT
CGATTCCGATCCCCAGGGCAGTGCCCGCGATTGGGCGGCCGTGCGGGAAGATCAACCGCTAACCGTTGTC
GGCATCGACCGCCCGACGATTGACCGCGACGTGAAGGCCATCGGCCGGCGCGACTTCGTAGTGATCGACG
GAGCGCCCCAGGCGGCGGACTTGGCTGTGTCCGCGATCAAGGCAGCCGACTTCGTGCTGATTCCGGTGCA
GCCAAGCCCTTACGACATATGGGCCACCGCCGACCTGGTGGAGCTGGTTAAGCAGCGCATTGAGGTCACG
GATGGAAGGCTACAAGCGGCCTTTGTCGTGTCGCGGGCGATCAAAGGCACGCGCATCGGCGGTGAGGTTG
CCGAGGCGCTGGCCGGGTACGAGCTGCCCATTCTTGAGTCCCGTATCACGCAGCGCGTGAGCTACCCAGG
CACTGCCGCCGCCGGCACAACCGTTCTTGAATCAGAACCCGAGGGCGACGCTGCCCGCGAGGTCCAGGCG
CTGGCCGCTGAAATTAAATCAAAACTCATTTGAGTTAATGAGGTAAAGAGAAAATGAGCAAAAGCACAAA
CACGCTAAGTGCCGGCCGTCCGAGCGCACGCAGCAGCAAGGCTGCAACGTTGGCCAGCCTGGCAGACACG
CCAGCCATGAAGCGGGTCAACTTTCAGTTGCCGGCGGAGGATCACACCAAGCTGAAGATGTACGCGGTAC
GCCAAGGCAAGACCATTACCGAGCTGCTATCTGAATACATCGCGCAGCTACCAGAGTAAATGAGCAAATG
AATAAATGAGTAGATGAATTTTAGCGGCTAAAGGAGGCGGCATGGAAAATCAAGAACAACCAGGCACCGA
CGCCGTGGAATGCCCCATGTGTGGAGGAACGGGCGGTTGGCCAGGCGTAAGCGGCTGGGTTGTCTGCCGG
CCCTGCAATGGCACTGGAACCCCCAAGCCCGAGGAATCGGCGTGACGGTCGCAAACCATCCGGCCCGGTA
CAAATCGGCGCGGCGCTGGGTGATGACCTGGTGGAGAAGTTGAAGGCCGCGCAGGCCGCCCAGCGGCAAC
GCATCGAGGCAGAAGCACGCCCCGGTGAATCGTGGCAAGCGGCCGCTGATCGAATCCGCAAAGAATCCCG
GCAACCGCCGGCAGCCGGTGCGCCGTCGATTAGGAAGCCGCCCAAGGGCGACGAGCAACCAGATTTTTTC
GTTCCGATGCTCTATGACGTGGGCACCCGCGATAGTCGCAGCATCATGGACGTGGCCGTTTTCCGTCTGT
CGAAGCGTGACCGACGAGCTGGCGAGGTGATCCGCTACGAGCTTCCAGACGGGCACGTAGAGGTTTCCGC
AGGGCCGGCCGGCATGGCCAGTGTGTGGGATTACGACCTGGTACTGATGGCGGTTTCCCATCTAACCGAA
TCCATGAACCGATACCGGGAAGGGAAGGGAGACAAGCCCGGCCGCGTGTTCCGTCCACACGTTGCGGACG
TACTCAAGTTCTGCCGGCGAGCCGATGGCGGAAAGCAGAAAGACGACCTGGTAGAAACCTGCATTCGGTT
AAACACCACGCACGTTGCCATGCAGCGTACGAAGAAGGCCAAGAACGGCCGCCTGGTGACGGTATCCGAG
GGTGAAGCCTTGATTAGCCGCTACAAGATCGTAAAGAGCGAAACCGGGCGGCCGGAGTACATCGAGATCG
AGCTAGCTGATTGGATGTACCGCGAGATCACAGAAGGCAAGAACCCGGACGTGCTGACGGTTCACCCCGA
TTACTTTTTGATCGATCCCGGCATCGGCCGTTTTCTCTACCGCCTGGCACGCCGCGCCGCAGGCAAGGCA
GAAGCCAGATGGTTGTTCAAGACGATCTACGAACGCAGTGGCAGCGCCGGAGAGTTCAAGAAGTTCTGTT
TCACCGTGCGCAAGCTGATCGGGTCAAATGACCTGCCGGAGTACGATTTGAAGGAGGAGGCGGGGCAGGC
TGGCCCGATCCTAGTCATGCGCTACCGCAACCTGATCGAGGGCGAAGCATCCGCCGGTTCCTAATGTACG
GAGCAGATGCTAGGGCAAATTGCCCTAGCAGGGGAAAAAGGTCGAAAAGGTCTCTTTCCTGTGGATAGCA
CGTACATTGGGAACCCAAAGCCGTACATTGGGAACCGGAACCCGTACATTGGGAACCCAAAGCCGTACAT
TGGGAACCGGTCACACATGTAAGTGACTGATATAAAAGAGAAAAAAGGCGATTTTTCCGCCTAAAACTCT
TTAAAACTTATTAAAACTCTTAAAACCCGCCTGGCCTGTGCATAACTGTCTGGCCAGCGCACAGCCGAAG
AGCTGCAAAAAGCGCCTACCCTTCGGTCGCTGCGCTCCCTACGCCCCGCCGCTTCGCGTCGGCCTATCGC
GGCCGCTGGCCGCTCAAAAATGGCTGGCCTACGGCCAGGCAATCTACCAGGGCGCGGACAAGCCGCGCCG
TCGCCACTCGACCGCCGGCGCCCACATCAAGGCACCCTGCCTCGCGCGTTTCGGTGATGACGGTGAAAAC
CTCTGACACATGCAGCTCCCGGAGACGGTCACAGCTTGTCTGTAAGCGGATGCCGGGAGCAGACAAGCCC
GTCAGGGCGCGTCAGCGGGTGTTGGCGGGTGTCGGGGCGCAGCCATGACCCAGTCACGTAGCGATAGCGG
AGTGTATACTGGCTTAACTATGCGGCATCAGAGCAGATTGTACTGAGAGTGCACCATATGCGGTGTGAAA
TACCGCACAGATGCGTAAGGAGAAAATACCGCATCAGGCGCTCTTCCGCTTCCTCGCTCACTGACTCGCT
GCGCTCGGTCGTTCGGCTGCGGCGAGCGGTATCAGCTCACTCAAAGGCGGTAATACGGTTATCCACAGAA
TCAGGGGATAACGCAGGAAAGAACATGTGAGCAAAAGGCCAGCAAAAGGCCAGGAACCGTAAAAAGGCCG
CGTTGCTGGCGTTTTTCCATAGGCTCCGCCCCCCTGACGAGCATCACAAAAATCGACGCTCAAGTCAGAG
GTGGCGAAACCCGACAGGACTATAAAGATACCAGGCGTTTCCCCCTGGAAGCTCCCTCGTGCGCTCTCCT
GTTCCGACCCTGCCGCTTACCGGATACCTGTCCGCCTTTCTCCCTTCGGGAAGCGTGGCGCTTTCTCATA
GCTCACGCTGTAGGTATCTCAGTTCGGTGTAGGTCGTTCGCTCCAAGCTGGGCTGTGTGCACGAACCCCC
CGTTCAGCCCGACCGCTGCGCCTTATCCGGTAACTATCGTCTTGAGTCCAACCCGGTAAGACACGACTTA
TCGCCACTGGCAGCAGCCACTGGTAACAGGATTAGCAGAGCGAGGTATGTAGGCGGTGCTACAGAGTTCT
TGAAGTGGTGGCCTAACTACGGCTACACTAGAAGGACAGTATTTGGTATCTGCGCTCTGCTGAAGCCAGT
TACCTTCGGAAAAAGAGTTGGTAGCTCTTGATCCGGCAAACAAACCACCGCTGGTAGCGGTGGTTTTTTT
GTTTGCAAGCAGCAGATTACGCGCAGAAAAAAAGGATCTCAAGAAGATCCTTTGATCTTTTCTACGGGGT
CTGACGCTCAGTGGAACGAAAACTCACGTTAAGGGATTTTGGTCATGCATTCTAGGTACTAAAACAATTC
ATCCAGTAAAATATAATATTTTATTTTCTCCCAATCAGGCTTGATCCCCAGTAAGTCAAAAAATAGCTCG
ACATACTGTTCTTCCCCGATATCCTCCCTGATCGACCGGACGCAGAAGGCAATGTCATACCACTTGTCCG
CCCTGCCGCTTCTCCCAAGATCAATAAAGCCACTTACTTTGCCATCTTTCACAAAGATGTTGCTGTCTCC
CAGGTCGCCGTGGGAAAAGACAAGTTCCTCTTCGGGCTTTTCCGTCTTTAAAAAATCATACAGCTCGCGC
GGATCTTTAAATGGAGTGTCTTCTTCCCAGTTTTCGCAATCCACATCGGCCAGATCGTTATTCAGTAAGT
AATCCAATTCGGCTAAGCGGCTGTCTAAGCTATTCGTATAGGGACAATCCGATATGTCGATGGAGTGAAA
GAGCCTGATGCACTCCGCATACAGCTCGATAATCTTTTCAGGGCTTTGTTCATCTTCATACTCTTCCGAG
CAAAGGACGCCATCGGCCTCACTCATGAGCAGATTGCTCCAGCCATCATGCCGTTCAAAGTGCAGGACCT
TTGGAACAGGCAGCTTTCCTTCCAGCCATAGCATCATGTCCTTTTCCCGTTCCACATCATAGGTGGTCCC
TTTATACCGGCTGTCCGTCATTTTTAAATATAGGTTTTCATTTTCTCCCACCAGCTTATATACCTTAGCA
GGAGACATTCCTTCCGTATCTTTTACGCAGCGGTATTTTTCGATCAGTTTTTTCAATTCCGGTGATATTC
TCATTTTAGCCATTTATTATTTCCTTCCTCTTTTCTACAGTATTTAAAGATACCCCAAGAAGCTAATTAT
AACAAGACGAACTCCAATTCACTGTTCCTTGCATTCTAAAACCTTAAATACCAGAAAACAGCTTTTTCAA
AGTTGTTTTCAAAGTTGGCGTATAACATAGTATCGACGGAGCCGATTTTGAAACCGCGGTGATCACAGGC
AGCAACGCTCTGTCATCGTTACAATCAACATGCTACCCTCCGCGAGATCATCCGTGTTTCAAACCCGGCA
GCTTAGTTGCCGTTCTTCCGAATAGCATCGGTAACATGAGCAAAGTCTGCCGCCTTACAACGGCTCTCCC
GCTGACGCCGTCCCGGACTGATGGGCTGCCTGTATCGAGTGGTGATTTTGTGCCGAGCTGCCGGTCGGGG
AGCTGTTGGCTGGCTGGTGGCAGGATATATTGTGGTGTAAACAAATTGACGCTTAGACAACTTAATAACA
CATTGCGGACGTTTTTAATGTACTGAATTAACGCCGAATTAATTCGGGGGATCTGGATTTTAGTACTGGA
TTTTGGTTTTAGGAATTAGAAATTTTATTGATAGAAGTATTTTACAAATACAAATACATACTAAGGGTTT
CTTATATGCTCAACACATGAGCGAAACCCTATAGGAACCCTAATTCCCTTATCTGGGAACTACTCACACA
TTATTATGGAGAAACTCGAGCTTGTCGATCGACAGATCCGGTCGGCATCTACTCTATTTCTTTGCCCTCG
GACGAGTGCTGGGGCGTCGGTTTCCACTATCGGCGAGTACTTCTACACAGCCATCGGTCCAGACGGCCGC
GCTTCTGCGGGCGATTTGTGTACGCCCGACAGTCCCGGCTCCGGATCGGACGATTGCGTCGCATCGACCC
TGCGCCCAAGCTGCATCATCGAAATTGCCGTCAACCAAGCTCTGATAGAGTTGGTCAAGACCAATGCGGA
GCATATACGCCCGGAGTCGTGGCGATCCTGCAAGCTCCGGATGCCTCCGCTCGAAGTAGCGCGTCTGCTG
CTCCATACAAGCCAACCACGGCCTCCAGAAGAAGATGTTGGCGACCTCGTATTGGGAATCCCCGAACATC
GCCTCGCTCCAGTCAATGACCGCTGTTATGCGGCCATTGTCCGTCAGGACATTGTTGGAGCCGAAATCCG
CGTGCACGAGGTGCCGGACTTCGGGGCAGTCCTCGGCCCAAAGCATCAGCTCATCGAGAGCCTGCGCGAC
GGACGCACTGACGGTGTCGTCCATCACAGTTTGCCAGTGATACACATGGGGATCAGCAATCGCGCATATG
AAATCACGCCATGTAGTGTATTGACCGATTCCTTGCGGTCCGAATGGGCCGAACCCGCTCGTCTGGCTAA
GATCGGCCGCAGCGATCGCATCCATAGCCTCCGCGACCGGTTGTAGAACAGCGGGCAGTTCGGTTTCAGG
CAGGTCTTGCAACGTGACACCCTGTGCACGGCGGGAGATGCAATAGGTCAGGCTCTCGCTAAACTCCCCA
ATGTCAAGCACTTCCGGAATCGGGAGCGCGGCCGATGCAAAGTGCCGATAAACATAACGATCTTTGTAGA
AACCATCGGCGCAGCTATTTACCCGCAGGACATATCCACGCCCTCCTACATCGAAGCTGAAAGCACGAGA
TTCTTCGCCCTCCGAGAGCTGCATCAGGTCGGAGACGCTGTCGAACTTTTCGATCAGAAACTTCTCGACA
GACGTCGCGGTGAGTTCAGGCTTTTTCATATCTCATTGCCCCCCGGGATCTGCGAAAGCTCGAGAGAGAT
AGATTTGTAGAGAGAGACTGGTGATTTCAGCGTGTCCTCTCCAAATGAAATGAACTTCCTTATATAGAGG
AAGGTCTTGCGAAGGATAGTGGGATTGTGCGTCATCCCTTACGTCAGTGGAGATATCACATCAATCCACT
TGCTTTGAAGACGTGGTTGGAACGTCTTCTTTTTCCACGATGCTCCTCGTGGGTGGGGGTCCATCTTTGG
GACCACTGTCGGCAGAGGCATCTTGAACGATAGCCTTTCCTTTATCGCAATGATGGCATTTGTAGGTGCC
ACCTTCCTTTTCTACTGTCCTTTTGATGAAGTGACAGATAGCTGGGCAATGGAATCCGAGGAGGTTTCCC
GATATTACCCTTTGTTGAAAAGTCTCAATAGCCCTTTGGTCTTCTGAGACTGTATCTTTGATATTCTTGG
AGTAGACGAGAGTGTCGTGCTCCACCATGTTATCACATCAATCCACTTGCTTTGAAGACGTGGTTGGAAC
GTCTTCTTTTTCCACGATGCTCCTCGTGGGTGGGGGTCCATCTTTGGGACCACTGTCGGCAGAGGCATCT
TGAACGATAGCCTTTCCTTTATCGCAATGATGGCATTTGTAGGTGCCACCTTCCTTTTCTACTGTCCTTT
TGATGAAGTGACAGATAGCTGGGCAATGGAATCCGAGGAGGTTTCCCGATATTACCCTTTGTTGAAAAGT
CTCAATAGCCCTTTGGTCTTCTGAGACTGTATCTTTGATATTCTTGGAGTAGACGAGAGTGTCGTGCTCC
ACCATGTTGGCAAGCTGCTCTAGCCAATACGCAAACCGCCTCTCCCCGCGCGTTGGCCGATTCATTAATG
CAGCTGGCACGACAGGTTTCCCGACTGGAAAGCGGGCAGTGAGCGCAACGCAATTAATGTGAGTTAGCTC
ACTCATTAGGCACCCCAGGCTTTACACTTTATGCTTCCGGCTCGTATGTTGTGTGGAATTGTGAGCGGAT
AACAATTTCACACAGGAAACAGCTATGACCATGATTACGAATTCGAGGTCGACATAGAACGCCACGGGGC
ATCCCGCTTAGGCATTTCGAAGTAAAGCATAAATTGAAATCACATGTCTTTATATAGGCCCACAGCGCAC
TCAGTTAGCCTTAATAGCTAACCTTGTCAGGCGGCATGTGATTGGTTAGATTTCATTTAATGCGTGGTCC
CACGCAAGACACCAAAAAAATCGCGGCCATCCGGTAATATTATTGCGGATGGCCGCTTTTGCCCCTGGTG
TTCCCCAGAGGCTTTTAGTATATATTGGACACCAAGACACCAAAAACAATAGGTTTTAGAGAGAGCTCTC
CTGGCGTCCTCCCCTGGAGTCCTAAATATTATTTACAAAAATGCCACGAAACCCTAAATCGTTTCGTTTA
GCAGCCCGAAATATATTCTTAACTCACCTAAGGTGCGACATACCCAAAGATGAAGCTCTTCAGATGCTTC
AAACCCTGTCGTGGTCAGTCGTCAAACCCACATACATCAGAGTCGCAAGAGAGGAACATTCAGACGGTTC
CCCATTTACACACTGTCTCATCCAACTATCAGGAAAGTCGAACATCAAGGATGCTAGATTTTTCGACATC
ACTCACCCCAGAAGGTCTGCCAATTTTCACCCAAACATTCAGGCAGCCAAAGACACCAATGCCGTCAAGA
ATTACATCACCAAAGATGGTGATTATTGTGAATCCGGGCAGTACAAGGTGTCTGGGGGTACAAAGGCAAA
TAAAGACGACGTCTACCACAACGCCGTCAATGCGGGATGTGTGGAAGAGCGTCTCGCAATTATAAGGGCT
GGAGTTCCAAAGACGTTCATTGTTAGTTATCATAATGTTAGAGCTAACATAGAGCGACTCTTTACTAAGG
CTCCGGAACCATGGGCTCCTCCGTTTCAACTCTCCTCCTTTACTAACGTCCCGGACGAGATGAGTTCATG
GGCAGATGACTATTTTGGTCGGAGTGCCGCTGCGCGGGCGGAAAGACCTATTAGTATCATAGTTGAAGGT
GATTCACGAACCGGCAAGACCATGTGGGCGCGTGCTTTAGGACCACATAATTATTTGAGTGGGCACCTCG
ACTTTAATTCAAAGGTCTTTTCAAATAATGCGGAGTATAACGTCATTGATGACATAGCTCCGCATTATCT
AAAGCTAAAGCACTGGAAAGAGCTTATTGGGGCCCAAAGGGACTGGCAATCAAACTGTAAGTACGGCAAG
CCAGTTCAAATTAAAGGTGGCATACCCTCAATCGTGCTGTGCAATCCAGGAGAGGGGAGCAGTTATATAA
GTTTCCTCAACAAAGAGGAAAATGCATCACTAAGAGCGTGGACTACCAAAAATGCAAAATTCATCACTCT
TGAAGCCCCCCTCTATCAAAGCACAGCACAAGATTGCTAAAAGGAGAGCTGTACGCCGAAGACGCATTGA
TTTGAACTGCGGGTGTTCTATCTTCCTCCACATCAATTGCGCAGATAATGGATTCACGCACCGGGGAGAG
CATCACTGTAGCTCAGGCAGAGAATTCCGTTTTTATCTGGGAGGTTCCAAATCCCCTATATTTCAGGATA
CAACGCGTAGAGGACCCGTTGTACACCAGAACCAGGATCTACCACATCCAAGTCCGGTTCAACCACAACC
TACGGAAAGCATTGGATCTCCGCAAAGCCTACTTCAACTTCCAAGTCTGGACGACTTCGATGAGAGCTTC
TGGGCCGACATATTTAAGTAGATTCAAATGCCTTGTAATGTCTCATTTAGATAACCTAGGTGTTATTGGT
ATTAATCATGTAATTAGAGCTGTTCGTTTCGCAACGGACAGATCCTATGTAACTCATGTTCACGAGAATC
ATGTAATAAATTTCAAAATTTATTAATTTGTTATCGAATCGTAAAAATAGATCCGAATTTTTAATGTCGC
ATACACAGGATTAGGCTAGCGAGCTCAGATCTGGATCCTCTAGACTCGAGGGTACCGCTAGCCGCTTAGG
CATTTCGAAGTAAAGCATAAATTGAAATCACATGTCTTTATATAGGCCCACAGCGCACTCAGTTAGCCTT
AATAGCTAACCTTGTCAGGCGGCATGTGATTGGTTAGATTTCATTTAATGCGTGGTCCCACGCAAGACAC
CAAAAAAATCGCGGCCATCCGGTAATATTATTGCGGATGGCCGCTTTTGCCCCTGGTGTTCCCCAGAGGC
TTTTAGTATATATTGGACACCAAGACACCAAAAACAATAGGTTTTAGAGAGAGCTCTCCTGGCGTCCTCC
CCTGGAGTCCTAAATATTATTTACAAAAATGCCACGAAACCCTAAATCGTTTCGTTTAGCAGCCCGAAAT
ATATTCTTAACTCACCTAAGGTGCGACATACCCAAAGATGAAGCGGGGGATCCACTAGAGCGGCCGCCAG
TCGACAAGCTTGGCACTGGCCGTCGTTTTACAACGTCGTGACTGGGAAAACCCTGGCGTTACCCAACTTA
ATCGCCTTGCAGCACATCCCCCTTTCGCCAGCTGGCGTAATAGCGAAGAGGCCCGCACCGATCGCCCTTC
CCAACAGTTGCGCAGCCTGAATGGCGAATGCTAGAGCAGCTTGAGCTTGGATCAGATTGTCGTTTCCCGC
CTTCAGTTTAGCTTCATGGAGTCAAAGATTCAAATAGAGGACCTAACAGAACTCGCCGTAAAGACTGGCG
AACAGTTCATACAGAGTCTCTTACGACTCAATGACAAGAAGAAAATCTTCGTCAACATGGTGGAGCACGA
CACACTTGTCTACTCCAAAAATATCAAAGATACAGTCTCAGAAGACCAAAGGGCAATTGAGACTTTTCAA
CAAAGGGTAATATCCGGAAACCTCCTCGGATTCCATTGCCCAGCTATCTGTCACTTTATTGTGAAGATAG
TGGAAAAGGAAGGTGGCTCCTACAAATGCCATCATTGCGATAAAGGAAAGGCCATCGTTGAAGATGCCTC
TGCCGACAGTGGTCCCAAAGATGGACCCCCACCCACGAGGAGCATCGTGGAAAAAGAAGACGTTCCAACC
ACGTCTTCAAAGCAAGTGGATTGATGTGATATCTCCACTGACGTAAGGGATGACGCACAATCCCACTATC
CTTCGCAAGACCCTTCCTCTATATAAGGAAGTTCATTTCATTTGGAGAGAACACGGGGGACTCTTGACCA
TGGTA
Features (pLannotate 1.2.2; 26 found; start..end, strand, type, name):
   2023..2041    +  CDS            9xHis (fragment): 9xHis affinity tag
   2076..2328    +  terminator     NOS terminator: nopaline synthase terminator and poly(A) signal
   2350..2374    +  misc_feature   RB T-DNA repeat: right border repeat from nopaline C58 T-DNA
   2713..3114    +  CDS            Y4CG_SINFN (fragment): Protein inferred from homology: Swiss-Prot protein existence level 3. From Sinorhizobium fredii (strain NBRC 101917 / NGR234).
   3674..4303    +  CDS            pVS1 StaA: stability protein from the Pseudomonas plasmid pVS1 (Heeb et al., 2000)
   4736..5804    +  CDS            pVS1 RepA (fragment): replication protein from the Pseudomonas plasmid pVS1 (Heeb et al., 2000)
   5870..6064    +  rep_origin     pVS1 oriV: origin of replication for the Pseudomonas plasmid pVS1 (Heeb et al., 2000)
   6267..6306    +  CDS            rop (fragment): Rop protein, which maintains plasmids at low copy number; rop
   6408..6548    +  misc_feature   bom: basis of mobility region from pBR322
   6734..7322    -  rep_origin     ori: high-copy-number ColE1/pMB1/pBR322/pUC origin of replication
   7409..8203    -  CDS            KanR: aminoglycoside phosphotransferase; aphA-3; confers resistance to kanamycin
   8628..8652    +  misc_feature   LB T-DNA repeat: left border repeat from nopaline C58 T-DNA
   8730..8904    -  polyA_signal   CaMV poly(A) signal: cauliflower mosaic virus polyadenylation signal
   8944..9969    -  CDS            HygR: hygromycin B phosphotransferase confers resistance to hygromycin
  10037..10714   -  promoter       CaMV 35S promoter (enhanced): cauliflower mosaic virus 35S promoter with a duplicated enhancer region
  10804..10892   +  CDS            lacI (fragment): lac repressor; lacI; The lac repressor binds to the lac operator to inhibit transcription in E. coli. This inhibition can be relieved by adding lactose or isopropyl-β-D-thiogalactopyranoside (IPTG).
  10905..10926   +  protein_bind   CAP binding site: CAP binding activates transcription in the presence of cAMP. E. coli catabolite activator protein
  10941..10971   +  promoter       lac promoter: promoter for the E. coli lac operon
  10975..10997   +  protein_bind   lac operator (fragment): The lac repressor binds to the lac operator to inhibit transcription in E. coli. This inhibition can be relieved by adding lactose or isopropyl-β-D-thiogalactopyranoside (IPTG). lac repressor encoded by lacI
  11381..12427   +  CDS            REP_BGYMJ: Experimental evidence at protein level: Swiss-Prot protein existence level 1. Essential for the replication of viral ssDNA. The closed circular ssDNA genome is first converted to a superhelical dsDNA. Rep binds a specific region at the genome origin of replication. It introduces an endonucleolytic nick within the conserved sequence 5'- TAATATTAC-3' in the intergenic region of the genome present in all geminiviruses, thereby initiating the rolling circle replication (RCR). Following cleavage, binds covalently to the 5'-phosphate of DNA as a tyrosyl ester. The cleavage gives rise to a free 3'-OH
  12372..12758   +  CDS            TRAP_CALCV: Experimental evidence at protein level: Swiss-Prot protein existence level 1. Strong activator of the late viral genes promoters. Enhances the expression of the capsid protein and nuclear shuttle protein. Acts as a suppressor of RNA-mediated gene silencing, also known as post- transcriptional gene silencing (PTGS), a mechanism of plant viral defense that limits the accumulation of viral RNAs. Suppresses the host RNA silencing by inhibiting adenosine kinase 2 (ADK2), a kinase involved in a general methylation pathway. Also suppresses the host basal defense by interacting with and inhibiting SNF
  12906..12962   -  CDS            CAPSD_MYMVV (fragment): Experimental evidence at protein level: Swiss-Prot protein existence level 1. Encapsidates the viral DNA into characteristic twinned ('geminate') particles. Binds the genomic viral ssDNA and shuttles it into and out of the cell nucleus. The CP of bipartite geminiviruses is not required for cell-to-cell or systemic movement. From Mungbean yellow mosaic virus (strain Vigna) (MYMV).
  13329..13415   +  CDS            REP_CALCV (fragment): Protein inferred from homology: Swiss-Prot protein existence level 3. Essential for the replication of viral ssDNA. The closed circular ssDNA genome is first converted to a superhelical dsDNA. Rep binds a specific region at the genome origin of replication. It introduces an endonucleolytic nick within the conserved sequence 5'- TAATATTAC-3' in the intergenic region of the genome present in all geminiviruses, thereby initiating the rolling circle replication (RCR). Following cleavage, binds covalently to the 5'-phosphate of DNA as a tyrosyl ester. The cleavage gives rise to a free 3'-OH that se
  13454..13608   +  CDS            lacZα (fragment): LacZα fragment of β-galactosidase; lacZ fragment
  13848..14189   +  promoter       CaMV 35S promoter: strong constitutive promoter from cauliflower mosaic virus
  14210..2017    +  CDS            GUS (across the origin): β-glucuronidase This version of the gusA gene has a 5' extension with a catalase intron to ensure expression in plants but not bacteria.
