[The description below was written by a language model from this plasmid's Addgene catalogue record and pLannotate feature annotations shown in this document.]
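Description:
pCVA is a plant binary (T-DNA) vector built on pCAMBIA1301 that carries the DNA-A component of Cabbage leaf curl virus (CaLCuV), a bipartite geminivirus. It is catalogued as an empty backbone for plant expression, and the associated publication concerns virus-based microRNA expression for gene function studies in plants. It is maintained in E. coli through a high-copy ColE1/pMB1-type origin (with the pBR322 bom region) and selected with kanamycin via the KanR gene. The pVS1 oriV, RepA and StaA functions provide replication and stable maintenance in Agrobacterium, consistent with delivery by agroinfiltration.

Between the nopaline-type left and right T-DNA borders, the vector retains the standard pCAMBIA1301 cassettes. These are a hygromycin phosphotransferase gene driven by an enhanced CaMV 35S promoter with a CaMV poly(A) signal for plant selection, and a CaMV 35S-driven GUS reporter containing a catalase intron (restricting expression to plants), followed by a His-tag remnant and the NOS terminator. The viral sequence sits within the lac promoter/lacZα cloning region. Annotated there are a geminiviral Rep open reading frame, which initiates rolling-circle replication, and TrAP, a transactivator of late viral genes and suppressor of RNA silencing. Only a short capsid protein fragment is detected, suggesting that the coat protein gene has been largely removed, presumably to make room for inserts, although the record does not state the cloning site. A second partial Rep fragment downstream suggests a duplicated portion of the viral origin region, an arrangement that would allow release of a replicating viral episome from the T-DNA. The DNA-B component that a bipartite geminivirus needs for movement is not part of this record.
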