Addgene plasmid #32470: pCVA
Purpose: (Empty Backbone)
Depositing lab: Yule Liu. Depositing organization: Tsinghua University. Publication: Virus-based microRNA expression for gene functional analysis in plants. Tang Y, Wang F, Zhao J, Xie K, Hong Y, Liu Y. Plant Physiol. 2010 Jun;153(2):632-41. Epub 2010 Apr 13. 10.1104/pp.110.155796 PubMed 20388670.
Backbone
  Vector backbone: pCAMBIA1301
  Backbone size (bp): 12000
  Modifications to backbone: CaLCuV DNA-A sequence inserted
  Vector type: Plant Expression
Growth in bacteria
  Bacterial resistance: Kanamycin, 50 μg/mL
  Growth temperature: 37°C
  Growth strain: DH5alpha
  Copy number: High Copy
Resource information
  A portion of this plasmid was derived from a plasmid made by: The originally clone is received form Dr.Dominique Robertson (NC state University, USA)
Terms and licenses: Academic/Nonprofit Terms; Industry Terms: Not Available to Industry
How to cite: pCVA was a gift from Yule Liu (Addgene plasmid # 32470 ; http://n2t.net/addgene:32470 ; RRID:Addgene_32470)
