>Addgene plasmid #32470 | pCVA | addgene partial sequence | sequence record 43431 | M13-pUC-Fwd
GGCGGCCGCTCTATTGGATCCCCCGCTTCATCTTTGGGTATGTCGCACTGGGGATATGTTAAGAATATAT
TTCGGGCTGCTAAACGAAACGATTTAGGGTTTCGTGGCATTTTTGTAAATAATATTTAGGACTCCAGGGG
AGGACGCCAGGAGAGCTCTCTCTAAAACCTATTGTTTTTGGTGTCTTGGTGTCCAATATATACTAAAAGC
CTCTGGGGAACACCAGGGGCAAAAGCGGCCATCCGCAATAATATTACCGGATGGCCGCGATTTTTTTGGT
GTCTTGCGTGGGACCACGCATTAAATGAAATCTAACCAATCACATGCCGCCTGACAAGGTTAGCTATTAA
GGCTAACTGAGTGCGCTGTGGGCCTATATAAAGACATGTGATTTCAATTTATGCTTTACTTCGAAAAGCC
TAAGCGGCAAGCGGTACCCTCGAGTCTAGAGGATCCAGATCTGAGCTCGCTAGCCTAATCCTGTGTCTGC
GACATTAAAAATTCGGATCTATTTTTACGATTCGATAACAAATTAATAAATTTTGAAATTTATTACATGA
TTCTCGTGAACATGAGTTACATAGGATCTGTCCGTTGCGAAACGAACAGCTCTAATTACATGATTAATAC
CAATAACACCTAGGTTATCTAAATGAGACATTACAAGGCATTTGAATCTACTTAAATATGTCGGCCCAGA
AGCTCTCATCGAAGTCGTCCAGACTTGGAAGTTGAAGTAGGCTTTGCGGAGATCCAATGCTTTCCGTAGG
